>Addgene plasmid #11312 | pGL3 CXCR4 3P | depositor full sequence | sequence record 6940 | Author sequence
GGTACCGAGCTCTTACGCGTGCTAGCCCGGGCTCGAGATCTGCGATCTGCATCTCAATTAGTCAGCAACC
ATAGTCCCGCCCCTAACTCCGCCCATCCCGCCCCTAACTCCGCCCAGTTCCGCCCATTCTCCGCCCCATC
GCTGACTAATTTTTTTTATTTATGCAGAGGCCGAGGCCGCCTCGGCCTCTGAGCTATTCCAGAAGTAGTG
AGGAGGCTTTTTTGGAGGCCTAGGCTTTTGCAAAAAGCTTGGCATTCCGGTACTGTTGGTAAAGCCACCA
TGGAAGACGCCAAAAACATAAAGAAAGGCCCGGCGCCATTCTATCCGCTGGAAGATGGAACCGCTGGAGA
GCAACTGCATAAGGCTATGAAGAGATACGCCCTGGTTCCTGGAACAATTGCTTTTACAGATGCACATATC
GAGGTGGACATCACTTACGCTGAGTACTTCGAAATGTCCGTTCGGTTGGCAGAAGCTATGAAACGATATG
GGCTGAATACAAATCACAGAATCGTCGTATGCAGTGAAAACTCTCTTCAATTCTTTATGCCGGTGTTGGG
CGCGTTATTTATCGGAGTTGCAGTTGCGCCCGCGAACGACATTTATAATGAACGTGAATTGCTCAACAGT
ATGGGCATTTCGCAGCCTACCGTGGTGTTCGTTTCCAAAAAGGGGTTGCAAAAAATTTTGAACGTGCAAA
AAAAGCTCCCAATCATCCAAAAAATTATTATCATGGATTCTAAAACGGATTACCAGGGATTTCAGTCGAT
GTACACGTTCGTCACATCTCATCTACCTCCCGGTTTTAATGAATACGATTTTGTGCCAGAGTCCTTCGAT
AGGGACAAGACAATTGCACTGATCATGAACTCCTCTGGATCTACTGGTCTGCCTAAAGGTGTCGCTCTGC
CTCATAGAACTGCCTGCGTGAGATTCTCGCATGCCAGAGATCCTATTTTTGGCAATCAAATCATTCCGGA
TACTGCGATTTTAAGTGTTGTTCCATTCCATCACGGTTTTGGAATGTTTACTACACTCGGATATTTGATA
TGTGGATTTCGAGTCGTCTTAATGTATAGATTTGAAGAAGAGCTGTTTCTGAGGAGCCTTCAGGATTACA
AGATTCAAAGTGCGCTGCTGGTGCCAACCCTATTCTCCTTCTTCGCCAAAAGCACTCTGATTGACAAATA
CGATTTATCTAATTTACACGAAATTGCTTCTGGTGGCGCTCCCCTCTCTAAGGAAGTCGGGGAAGCGGTT
GCCAAGAGGTTCCATCTGCCAGGTATCAGGCAAGGATATGGGCTCACTGAGACTACATCAGCTATTCTGA
TTACACCCGAGGGGGATGATAAACCGGGCGCGGTCGGTAAAGTTGTTCCATTTTTTGAAGCGAAGGTTGT
GGATCTGGATACCGGGAAAACGCTGGGCGTTAATCAAAGAGGCGAACTGTGTGTGAGAGGTCCTATGATT
ATGTCCGGTTATGTAAACAATCCGGAAGCGACCAACGCCTTGATTGACAAGGATGGATGGCTACATTCTG
GAGACATAGCTTACTGGGACGAAGACGAACACTTCTTCATCGTTGACCGCCTGAAGTCTCTGATTAAGTA
CAAAGGCTATCAGGTGGCTCCCGCTGAATTGGAATCCATCTTGCTCCAACACCCCAACATCTTCGACGCA
GGTGTCGCAGGTCTTCCCGACGATGACGCCGGTGAACTTCCCGCCGCCGTTGTTGTTTTGGAGCACGGAA
AGACGATGACGGAAAAAGAGATCGTGGATTACGTCGCCAGTCAAGTAACAACCGCGAAAAAGTTGCGCGG
AGGAGTTGTGTTTGTGGACGAAGTACCGAAAGGTCTTACCGGAAAACTCGACGCAAGAAAAATCAGAGAG
ATCCTCATAAAGGCCAAGAAGGGCGGAAAGATCGCCGTGTAATTCTAGACTCGAGCCGGAAGTTTTCACT
CCAGCTAACACCGGAAGTTTTCACTCCAGCTAACACCGGAAGTTTTCACTCCAGCTAACACCGGATCGCG
GGCCCTAGAGTCGGGGCGGCCGGCCGCTTCGAGCAGACATGATAAGATACATTGATGAGTTTGGACAAAC
CACAACTAGAATGCAGTGAAAAAAATGCTTTATTTGTGAAATTTGTGATGCTATTGCTTTATTTGTAACC
ATTATAAGCTGCAATAAACAAGTTAACAACAACAATTGCATTCATTTTATGTTTCAGGTTCAGGGGGAGG
TGTGGGAGGTTTTTTAAAGCAAGTAAAACCTCTACAAATGTGGTAAAATCGATAAGGATCTGAACGATGG
AGCGGAGAATGGGCGGAACTGGGCGGAGTTAGGGGCGGGATGGGCGGAGTTAGGGGCGGGACTATGGTTG
CTGACTAATTGAGATGCATGCTTTGCATACTTCTGCCTGCTGGGGAGCCTGGGGACTTTCCACACCTGGT
TGCTGACTAATTGAGATGCATGCTTTGCATACTTCTGCCTGCTGGGGAGCCTGGGGACTTTCCACACCCT
AACTGACACACATTCCACAGCGGATCCGTCGACCGATGCCCTTGAGAGCCTTCAACCCAGTCAGCTCCTT
CCGGTGGGCGCGGGGCATGACTATCGTCGCCGCACTTATGACTGTCTTCTTTATCATGCAACTCGTAGGA
CAGGTGCCGGCAGCGCTCTTCCGCTTCCTCGCTCACTGACTCGCTGCGCTCGGTCGTTCGGCTGCGGCGA
GCGGTATCAGCTCACTCAAAGGCGGTAATACGGTTATCCACAGAATCAGGGGATAACGCAGGAAAGAACA
TGTGAGCAAAAGGCCAGCAAAAGGCCAGGAACCGTAAAAAGGCCGCGTTGCTGGCGTTTTTCCATAGGCT
CCGCCCCCCTGACGAGCATCACAAAAATCGACGCTCAAGTCAGAGGTGGCGAAACCCGACAGGACTATAA
AGATACCAGGCGTTTCCCCCTGGAAGCTCCCTCGTGCGCTCTCCTGTTCCGACCCTGCCGCTTACCGGAT
ACCTGTCCGCCTTTCTCCCTTCGGGAAGCGTGGCGCTTTCTCATAGCTCACGCTGTAGGTATCTCAGTTC
GGTGTAGGTCGTTCGCTCCAAGCTGGGCTGTGTGCACGAACCCCCCGTTCAGCCCGACCGCTGCGCCTTA
TCCGGTAACTATCGTCTTGAGTCCAACCCGGTAAGACACGACTTATCGCCACTGGCAGCAGCCACTGGTA
ACAGGATTAGCAGAGCGAGGTATGTAGGCGGTGCTACAGAGTTCTTGAAGTGGTGGCCTAACTACGGCTA
CACTAGAAGAACAGTATTTGGTATCTGCGCTCTGCTGAAGCCAGTTACCTTCGGAAAAAGAGTTGGTAGC
TCTTGATCCGGCAAACAAACCACCGCTGGTAGCGGTGGTTTTTTTGTTTGCAAGCAGCAGATTACGCGCA
GAAAAAAAGGATCTCAAGAAGATCCTTTGATCTTTTCTACGGGGTCTGACGCTCAGTGGAACGAAAACTC
ACGTTAAGGGATTTTGGTCATGAGATTATCAAAAAGGATCTTCACCTAGATCCTTTTAAATTAAAAATGA
AGTTTTAAATCAATCTAAAGTATATATGAGTAAACTTGGTCTGACAGTTACCAATGCTTAATCAGTGAGG
CACCTATCTCAGCGATCTGTCTATTTCGTTCATCCATAGTTGCCTGACTCCCCGTCGTGTAGATAACTAC
GATACGGGAGGGCTTACCATCTGGCCCCAGTGCTGCAATGATACCGCGAGACCCACGCTCACCGGCTCCA
GATTTATCAGCAATAAACCAGCCAGCCGGAAGGGCCGAGCGCAGAAGTGGTCCTGCAACTTTATCCGCCT
CCATCCAGTCTATTAATTGTTGCCGGGAAGCTAGAGTAAGTAGTTCGCCAGTTAATAGTTTGCGCAACGT
TGTTGCCATTGCTACAGGCATCGTGGTGTCACGCTCGTCGTTTGGTATGGCTTCATTCAGCTCCGGTTCC
CAACGATCAAGGCGAGTTACATGATCCCCCATGTTGTGCAAAAAAGCGGTTAGCTCCTTCGGTCCTCCGA
TCGTTGTCAGAAGTAAGTTGGCCGCAGTGTTATCACTCATGGTTATGGCAGCACTGCATAATTCTCTTAC
TGTCATGCCATCCGTAAGATGCTTTTCTGTGACTGGTGAGTACTCAACCAAGTCATTCTGAGAATAGTGT
ATGCGGCGACCGAGTTGCTCTTGCCCGGCGTCAATACGGGATAATACCGCGCCACATAGCAGAACTTTAA
AAGTGCTCATCATTGGAAAACGTTCTTCGGGGCGAAAACTCTCAAGGATCTTACCGCTGTTGAGATCCAG
TTCGATGTAACCCACTCGTGCACCCAACTGATCTTCAGCATCTTTTACTTTCACCAGCGTTTCTGGGTGA
GCAAAAACAGGAAGGCAAAATGCCGCAAAAAAGGGAATAAGGGCGACACGGAAATGTTGAATACTCATAC
TCTTCCTTTTTCAATATTATTGAAGCATTTATCAGGGTTATTGTCTCATGAGCGGATACATATTTGAATG
TATTTAGAAAAATAAACAAATAGGGGTTCCGCGCACATTTCCCCGAAAAGTGCCACCTG
[124 nt withheld, positions 4610-4733]
C
[91 nt withheld, positions 4735-4825]
A
[49 nt withheld, positions 4827-4875]
CCTTTGACGTTGGAGTCCACGTTCTTT
[37 nt withheld, positions 4903-4939]
ACCCTATCTCGGTCTATTCTTTTGATTTATAAGGGATTTTGCCGATTTCGGCCTATTGGTTAAAAAATGA
GCTGATTTAACAAAAATTTAACGCGAATTTTAACAAAATATTAACGCTTACAATTTGCCATTCGCCATTC
AGGCTGCGCAACTGTTGGGAAGGGCGATCGGTGCGGGCCTCTTCGCTATTACGCCAGCCCAAGCTACCAT
GATAAGTAAGTAATATTAAGGTACGGGAGGTACTTGGAGCGGCCGCAATAAAATATCTTTATTTTCATTA
CATCTGTGTGTTGGTTTTTTGTGTGAATCGATAGTACTAACATACGCTCTCCATCAAAACAAAACGAAAC
AAAACAAACTAGCAAAATAGGCTGTCCCCAGTGCAAGTGCAGGTGCCAGAACATTTCTCTATCGATA
Features (pLannotate 1.2.2; 13 found; start..end, strand, type, name):
     48..244     +  promoter       SV40 promoter: SV40 early promoter
    280..1932    +  CDS            luciferase: firefly luciferase; luc+; enhanced luc+ version of the luciferase gene
   2073..2194    -  polyA_signal   SV40 poly(A) signal: SV40 polyadenylation signal
   2217..2285    -  CDS            large T antigen (fragment): large T antigen from SV40 (simian virus 40)
   2307..2541    -  promoter       SV40 promoter (fragment): SV40 enhancer and early promoter
   2547..2679    +  CDS            TcR (fragment): tetracycline efflux protein; tet; confers resistance to tetracycline
   2859..3447    -  rep_origin     ori: high-copy-number ColE1/pMB1/pBR322/pUC origin of replication
   3618..4478    -  CDS            AmpR: β-lactamase; bla; confers resistance to ampicillin, carbenicillin, and related antibiotics
   4479..4583    -  promoter       AmpR promoter: bla
   4610..5038    +  rep_origin     f1 ori (sequence partly withheld): f1 bacteriophage origin of replication; arrow indicates direction of (+) strand synthesis
   5070..5137    -  CDS            lacZα (fragment): LacZα fragment of β-galactosidase; lacZ fragment
   5196..5244    +  polyA_signal   poly(A) signal: synthetic polyadenylation signal
   5258..5349    +  misc_feature   pause site: RNA polymerase II transcriptional pause signal from the human α2 globin gene
