[The description below was written by a language model from this plasmid's Addgene catalogue record and pLannotate feature annotations shown in this document.]
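Description:
pGL3 CXCR4 3P is a firefly luciferase reporter plasmid built on the Promega pGL3-control backbone and intended for transient expression in mammalian cells. It is propagated in E. coli as a high-copy plasmid through a ColE1/pUC-type origin and selected with ampicillin via the β-lactamase gene. An f1 origin is also present. The annotated sequence is 5,356 nt, consistent with the 5,256 bp backbone plus a 96 bp insert.

The reporter unit consists of the SV40 early promoter driving the luc+ firefly luciferase coding sequence, followed by an SV40 polyadenylation signal and, further downstream, a region annotated as an SV40 enhancer/early promoter fragment, which corresponds to the enhancer element of pGL3-control. A synthetic poly(A) signal and a transcriptional pause site lie upstream of the promoter, where they limit read-through transcription from the backbone. The short fragments annotated as large T antigen, TcR and lacZα are backbone remnants rather than functional genes.

According to the depositor, the XbaI site just after the luciferase stop codon was modified with a linker that adds an ApaI site, allowing directional cloning of 3′ UTR inserts. In this construct, the XbaI–ApaI insert carries three sites perfectly complementary to the antisense strand of a CXCR4 siRNA. This insert is not annotated in the feature table but would fall between the end of the luciferase ORF and the SV40 poly(A) signal. Co-delivery of the CXCR4 siRNA should therefore target the luciferase mRNA, making luciferase activity a readout of silencing through perfectly matched sites. The associated work examined whether siRNAs can act like miRNAs.
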