Addgene plasmid #11312: pGL3 CXCR4 3P
Depositing lab: Phil Sharp. Depositing organization: Massachusetts Institute of Technology. Publication: siRNAs can function as miRNAs. Doench JG, Petersen CP, Sharp PA. Genes Dev. 2003 Feb 15. 17(4):438-42. 10.1101/gad.1064703 PubMed 12600936.
Backbone
  Vector backbone: pGL3-control
  Backbone manufacturer: Promega
  Backbone size w/o insert (bp): 5256
  Vector type: Luciferase
Growth in bacteria
  Bacterial resistance: Ampicillin, 100 μg/mL
  Growth temperature: 37°C
  Growth strain: DH5alpha
  Copy number: High Copy
Gene/Insert
  Gene/Insert name: 3 perfect binding sites for CXCR4 siRNA antisense
  Insert size (bp): 96
  Tag / fusion protein: Pp-luc (N terminal on backbone)
  Cloning method: Restriction Enzyme; 5′ cloning site XbaI (not destroyed); 3′ cloning site ApaI (not destroyed)
  Sequencing primers: 5′ See map; 3′ EBV-rev
Terms and licenses: Academic/Nonprofit Terms; Industry Terms: Not Available to Industry
Depositor comments: The end of the ORF and the beginning of the 3' UTR is (with the TAA stop codon, followed by T, then the XbaI site TCTAGA): GATCGCCGTG TAA T TCTAGA GTCGGGGCG. We digested the plasmids with XbaI, and ligated in the following: ctaga ttccgagatatcggtaat gggcc. This produced a modified vector, still containing an XbaI site, but now also containing an ApaI site (GGGCCC), to allow for directional cloning of 3' UTR inserts. The final vector contains, starting with the stop codon TAA: TAA T Tctaga ttccgagatatcggtaat gggccC TAGA. All UTR inserts were then constructed in the following format: TCTAGACTCGAGCCGG[binding site]ATCGCGGGCCC. A single perfect binding site is AAGTTTTCACTCCAGCTAACACCGG. The CXCR4 siRNA used is GUUUUCACUCCAGCUAACACATTCAAAAGUGAGGUCGAUUGU.
How to cite: pGL3 CXCR4 3P was a gift from Phil Sharp (Addgene plasmid # 11312 ; http://n2t.net/addgene:11312 ; RRID:Addgene_11312)
