>Addgene plasmid #11312 | pGL3 CXCR4 3P | addgene partial sequence | sequence record 18193 | EBV-rev 5'-GTGGTTTGTCCAAACTCATC-3'
GCCGGCCGCCCCGACTCTAGGGCCCGCGATTCGGTGTTAGCTGGAGTGAAACTTCCGGTGTTAGCTGGAG
TGAAAACTTCCGGTGTTAGCTGGAGTGAAAACTTCCGGCTCGAGTCTAGAATTACACGGCGATCTTTCCG
CCCTTCTTGGCCTTTATGAGGATCTCTCTGATTTTTCTTGCGTCGAGTTTTCCGGTAAGACCTTTCGGTA
CTTCGTCCACAAACACAACTCCTCCGCGCAACTTTTTCGCGGTTGTTACTTGACTGGCGACGTAATCCAC
GATCTCTTTTTCCGTCATCGTCTTTCCGTGCTCCAAAACAACAACGGCGGCGGGAAGTTCACCGGCGTCA
TCGTCGGGAAGACCTGCGACACCTGCGTCGAAGATGTTGGGGTGTTGGAGCAAGATGGATTCCAATTCAG
CGGGAGCCACCTGATAGCCTTTGTACTTAATCAGAGACTTCAGGCGGTCAACGATGAAGAAGTGTTCGTC
TTCGTCCCAGTAAGCTATGTCTCCAGAATGTAGCCATCCATCCTTGTCAATCAAGGCGTTGGTCGCTTCC
GGATTGTTTACATAACCGGACATAATCATAGGACCTCTCACACACAGTTCGCCTCTTTGATTAACGCCCA
GCGTTTTCCCGGTATCCAGATCCACAACCTTCGCTTCAAAAAATGGAACAACTTTACCGACCGCGCCCGG
TTTATCA
